Addgene plasmid #124933: pET_RFP-SZ2
Purpose: Expression of RFP-SZ2
Depositing lab: Matthew Good & Daniel Hammer & Benjamin Schuster. Depositing organization: University of Pennsylvania. Publication: Controllable protein phase separation and modular recruitment to form responsive membraneless organelles. Schuster BS, Reed EH, Parthasarathy R, Jahnke CN, Caldwell RM, Bermudez JG, Ramage H, Good MC, Hammer DA. Nat Commun. 2018 Jul 30;9(1):2985. doi: 10.1038/s41467-018-05403-1. PubMed 30061688.
Backbone
  Vector backbone: pET
  Vector type: Bacterial Expression
Growth in bacteria
  Bacterial resistance: Kanamycin, 50 μg/mL
  Growth temperature: 37°C
  Growth strain: DH5alpha
  Copy number: High Copy
Gene/Insert
  Gene/Insert name: RFP-SYNZIP2
  Mutation: SZ2 domain
  Tag / fusion protein: His (N terminal on insert); mCherry (N terminal on insert)
  Cloning method: Gibson Cloning
Terms and licenses: Academic/Nonprofit Terms; Industry Terms: Not Available to Industry
How to cite: pET_RFP-SZ2 was a gift from Matthew Good & Daniel Hammer & Benjamin Schuster (Addgene plasmid # 124933 ; http://n2t.net/addgene:124933 ; RRID:Addgene_124933)
