[The description below was written by a language model from this plasmid's Addgene catalogue record and pLannotate feature annotations shown in this document.]
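Description:
pET_RFP-SZ2 is a pET-based bacterial expression plasmid of about 5.1 kb that produces a red fluorescent protein fused to the SYNZIP2 (SZ2) coiled-coil domain. It is maintained in E. coli through a ColE1/pMB1-type origin, listed as high copy, and selected with kanamycin via an aph(3')-Ia resistance gene. An f1 phage origin is also present, along with short tetracycline-resistance gene fragments that appear to be non-functional backbone remnants.

Expression follows the standard pET arrangement. A T7 promoter is followed by a lac operator and the strong T7 gene 10 ribosome binding site, and the cassette ends at a T7 terminator. The plasmid carries its own lacI gene with its promoter, so transcription is repressed until IPTG is added in a host that supplies T7 RNA polymerase. The annotated open reading frame begins with mCherry. An unannotated stretch of roughly 200 nt follows it, which presumably encodes the SYNZIP2 segment, although the feature table does not label it.

The catalogue lists the His tag as N-terminal, but the only His-tag annotation lies downstream of mCherry and the unannotated region, near the terminator, so the tag position is not consistent between the two sources. A short match to the T7 gene 10B solubility tag just before the terminator is probably vector-derived sequence.

SYNZIP peptides are synthetic heterospecific coiled coils that pair with defined partners. The associated publication concerns controllable protein phase separation and modular recruitment into responsive membraneless organelles. This suggests the fusion is a fluorescent cargo, purified from bacteria, that can be recruited to condensates displaying the cognate SYNZIP partner, though the record itself states the purpose only as expression of RFP-SZ2.
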