Features (pLannotate 1.2.2; 16 found; start..end, strand, type, name):
    106..124     +  promoter       T7 promoter: promoter for bacteriophage T7 RNA polymerase
    125..149     +  protein_bind   lac operator: The lac repressor binds to the lac operator to inhibit transcription in E. coli. This inhibition can be relieved by adding lactose or isopropyl-β-D-thiogalactopyranoside (IPTG). lac repressor encoded by lacI
    164..186     +  RBS            RBS: efficient ribosome binding site from bacteriophage T7 gene 10 (Olins and Rangwala, 1989)
    215..919     +  CDS            mCherry: mCherry is a basic (constitutively fluorescent) red fluorescent protein published in 2004, derived from Discosoma sp.. It is reported to be a very rapidly-maturing monomer with low acid sensitivity.
   1115..1132    +  CDS            9xHis (fragment): 9xHis affinity tag
   1142..1191    +  CDS            SET1 (fragment): solubility-enhancement tag derived from T7 phage gene 10B
   1199..1246    +  terminator     T7 terminator: transcription terminator for bacteriophage T7 RNA polymerase
   1283..1711    +  rep_origin     f1 ori (sequence partly withheld): f1 bacteriophage origin of replication; arrow indicates direction of (+) strand synthesis
   1787..1844    +  promoter       AmpR promoter (fragment): bla
   1853..2668    -  CDS            KanR: aminoglycoside phosphotransferase; aph(3')-Ia; confers resistance to kanamycin in bacteria or G418 (Geneticin®) in eukaryotes
   2821..3409    +  rep_origin     ori: high-copy-number ColE1/pMB1/pBR322/pUC origin of replication
   3603..3702    -  CDS            TcR (fragment): tetracycline efflux protein; tet; confers resistance to tetracycline
   3717..3738    -  protein_bind   CAP binding site: CAP binding activates transcription in the presence of cAMP. E. coli catabolite activator protein
   3751..4833    -  CDS            lacI: lac repressor; lacI; The lac repressor binds to the lac operator to inhibit transcription in E. coli. This inhibition can be relieved by adding lactose or isopropyl-β-D-thiogalactopyranoside (IPTG).
   4834..4911    -  promoter       lacI promoter: lacI
   4919..84      -  CDS            TcR (fragment) (across the origin): tetracycline efflux protein; tet; confers resistance to tetracycline
>Addgene plasmid #124933 | pET_RFP-SZ2 | addgene full sequence | sequence record 245941 | Addgene NGS Result
TCGGTGATGTCGGCGATATAGGCGCCAGCAACCGCACCTGTGGCGCCGGTGATGCCGGCCACGATGCGTC
CGGCGTAGAGGATCGAGATCTCGATCCCGCGAAATTAATACGACTCACTATAGGGGAATTGTGAGCGGAT
AACAATTCCCCTCTAGAAATAATTTTGTTTAACTTTAAGAAGGAGATATACATATGCATCACCACCATCA
TCATGTCAGCAAGGGCGAGGAGGACAACATGGCGATCATCAAGGAGTTTATGCGGTTCAAGGTGCACATG
GAAGGTTCTGTCAATGGACACGAATTTGAAATCGAGGGTGAGGGGGAAGGACGCCCATACGAGGGGACCC
AAACTGCGAAGCTTAAAGTTACAAAGGGGGGTCCGTTGCCGTTTGCTTGGGATATCTTATCACCGCAGTT
CATGTATGGCAGCAAAGCTTACGTCAAACACCCAGCAGATATTCCTGATTATCTTAAATTGTCGTTCCCC
GAAGGCTTCAAGTGGGAACGGGTAATGAACTTCGAAGATGGAGGGGTAGTTACGGTCACCCAGGATTCTT
CTCTGCAAGATGGCGAGTTCATTTACAAAGTGAAACTTAGAGGCACAAATTTCCCCTCTGATGGACCCGT
TATGCAGAAGAAAACGATGGGGTGGGAGGCATCTAGTGAGCGTATGTATCCAGAAGATGGGGCTTTAAAA
GGGGAGATCAAACAGCGTCTGAAGTTGAAAGACGGCGGTCATTATGATGCCGAGGTCAAAACTACGTACA
AGGCAAAAAAGCCAGTTCAGTTGCCTGGTGCTTACAACGTGAATATCAAACTTGATATCACAAGCCACAA
TGAGGATTATACCATTGTTGAACAATATGAAAGAGCAGAGGGCCGGCACAGTACAGGCGGTATGGATGAG
TTGTATAAAGGCGGCGGATCTGAGAATTTATATTTCCAGGGCGCTCGTAATGCATACCTGCGTAAAAAAA
TCGCGCGTTTAAAAAAAGACAACTTGCAACTTGAGCGCGACGAACAAAATTTGGAGAAAATAATCGCCAA
CCTTCGGGACGAGATCGCGCGTCTGGAAAACGAGGTGGCTTCGCATGAGCAATAATGACTCGAGCACCAC
CACCACCACCACTGAGATCCGGCTGCTAACAAAGCCCGAAAGGAAGCTGAGTTGGCTGCTGCCACCGCTG
AGCAATAACTAGCATAACCCCTTGGGGCCTCTAAACGGGTCTTGAGGGGTTTTTTGCTGAAAGGAGGAAC
TATATCCGGATTGGCGAATGGG
[124 nt withheld, positions 1283-1406]
C
[91 nt withheld, positions 1408-1498]
A
[49 nt withheld, positions 1500-1548]
CCTTTGACGTTGGAGTCCACGTTCTTT
[37 nt withheld, positions 1576-1612]
ACCCTATCTCGGTCTATTCTTTTGATTTATAAGGGATTTTGCCGATTTCGGCCTATTGGTTAAAAAATGA
GCTGATTTAACAAAAATTTAACGCGAATTTTAACAAAATATTAACGCTTACAATTTAGGTGGCACTTTTC
GGGGTACCCAGGTGGCACTTTTCGGGGAAATGTGCGCGGAACCCCTATTTGTTTATTTTTCTAAATACAT
TCAAATATGTATCCGCTCATGAATTAATTCTTAGAAAAACTCATCGAGCATCAAATGAAACTGCAATTTA
TTCATATCAGGATTATCAATACCATATTTTTGAAAAAGCCGTTTCTGTAATGAAGGAGAAAACTCACCGA
GGCAGTTCCATAGGATGGCAAGATCCTGGTATCGGTCTGCGATTCCGACTCGTCCAACATCAATACAACC
TATTAATTTCCCCTCGTCAAAAATAAGGTTATCAAGTGAGAAATCACCATGAGTGACGACTGAATCCGGT
GAGAATGGCAAAAGTTTATGCATTTCTTTCCAGACTTGTTCAACAGGCCAGCCATTACGCTCGTCATCAA
AATCACTCGCATCAACCAAACCGTTATTCATTCGTGATTGCGCCTGAGCGAGACGAAATACGCGATCGCT
GTTAAAAGGACAATTACAAACAGGAATCGAATGCAACCGGCGCAGGAACACTGCCAGCGCATCAACAATA
TTTTCACCTGAATCAGGATATTCTTCTAATACCTGGAATGCTGTTTTCCCGGGGATCGCAGTGGTGAGTA
ACCATGCATCATCAGGAGTACGGATAAAATGCTTGATGGTCGGAAGAGGCATAAATTCCGTCAGCCAGTT
TAGTCTGACCATCTCATCTGTAACATCATTGGCAACGCTACCTTTGCCATGTTTCAGAAACAACTCTGGC
GCATCGGGCTTCCCATACAATCGATAGATTGTCGCACCTGATTGCCCGACATTATCGCGAGCCCATTTAT
ACCCATATAAATCAGCATCCATGTTGGAATTTAATCGCGGCCTAGAGCAAGACGTTTCCCGTTGAATATG
GCTCATAACACCCCTTGTATTACTGTTTATGTAAGCAGACAGTTTTATTGTTCATGACCAAAATCCCTTA
ACGTGACCTAGGTCATGACCAAAATCCCTTAACGTGAGTTTTCGTTCCACTGAGCGTCAGACCCCGTAGA
AAAGATCAAAGGATCTTCTTGAGATCCTTTTTTTCTGCGCGTAATCTGCTGCTTGCAAACAAAAAAACCA
CCGCTACCAGCGGTGGTTTGTTTGCCGGATCAAGAGCTACCAACTCTTTTTCCGAAGGTAACTGGCTTCA
GCAGAGCGCAGATACCAAATACTGTTCTTCTAGTGTAGCCGTAGTTAGGCCACCACTTCAAGAACTCTGT
AGCACCGCCTACATACCTCGCTCTGCTAATCCTGTTACCAGTGGCTGCTGCCAGTGGCGATAAGTCGTGT
CTTACCGGGTTGGACTCAAGACGATAGTTACCGGATAAGGCGCAGCGGTCGGGCTGAACGGGGGGTTCGT
GCACACAGCCCAGCTTGGAGCGAACGACCTACACCGAACTGAGATACCTACAGCGTGAGCTATGAGAAAG
CGCCACGCTTCCCGAAGGGAGAAAGGCGGACAGGTATCCGGTAAGCGGCAGGGTCGGAACAGGAGAGCGC
ACGAGGGAGCTTCCAGGGGGAAACGCCTGGTATCTTTATAGTCCTGTCGGGTTTCGCCACCTCTGACTTG
AGCGTCGATTTTTGTGATGCTCGTCAGGGGGGCGGAGCCTATGGAAAAACGCCAGCAACGCGGCCTTTTT
ACGGTTCCTGGCCTTTTGCTGGCCTTTTGCTCACATGTTCTTTCCTGCGTTATCCCCTGATTCTGTGGAT
AACCGTATTACCGCCTTTGAGTGAGCTGATACCGCTCGCCGCAGCCGAACGACCGAGCGCAGCGAGTCAG
TGAGCGAGGAAGCGGAAGAGCGCCATAATCCATGATAAAGAAGACAGTCATAAGTGCGGCGACGATAGTC
ATGCCCCGCGCCCACCGGAAGGAGCTGACTGGGTTGAAGGCTCTCAAGGGCATCGGTCGAGATCCCGGTG
CCTAATGAGTGAGCTAACTTACATTAATTGCGTTGCGCTCACTGCCCGCTTTCCAGTCGGGAAACCTGTC
GTGCCAGCTGCATTAATGAATCGGCCAACGCGCGGGGAGAGGCGGTTTGCGTATTGGGCGCCAGGGTGGT
TTTTCTTTTCACCAGTGAGACGGGCAACAGCTGATTGCCCTTCACCGCCTGGCCCTGAGAGAGTTGCAGC
AAGCGGTCCACGCTGGTTTGCCCCAGCAGGCGAAAATCCTGTTTGATGGTGGTTAACGGCGGGATATAAC
ATGAGCTGTCTTCGGTATCGTCGTATCCCACTACCGAGATATCCGCACCAACGCGCAGCCCGGACTCGGT
AATGGCGCGCATTGCGCCCAGCGCCATCTGATCGTTGGCAACCAGCATCGCAGTGGGAACGATGCCCTCA
TTCAGCATTTGCATGGTTTGTTGAAAACCGGACATGGCACTCCAGTCGCCTTCCCGTTCCGCTATCGGCT
GAATTTGATTGCGAGTGAGATATTTATGCCAGCCAGCCAGACGCAGACGCGCCGAGACAGAACTTAATGG
GCCCGCTAACAGCGCGATTTGCTGGTGACCCAATGCGACCAGATGCTCCACGCCCAGTCGCGTACCGTCT
TCATGGGAGAAAATAATACTGTTGATGGGTGTCTGGTCAGAGACATCAAGAAATAACGCCGGAACATTAG
TGCAGGCAGCTTCCACAGCAATGGCATCCTGGTCATCCAGCGGATAGTTAATGATCAGCCCACTGACGCG
TTGCGCGAGAAGATTGTGCACCGCCGCTTTACAGGCTTCGACGCCGCTTCGTTCTACCATCGACACCACC
ACGCTGGCACCCAGTTGATCGGCGCGAGATTTAATCGCCGCGACAATTTGCGACGGCGCGTGCAGGGCCA
GACTGGAGGTGGCAACGCCAATCAGCAACGACTGTTTGCCCGCCAGTTGTTGTGCCACGCGGTTGGGAAT
GTAATTCAGCTCCGCCATCGCCGCTTCCACTTTTTCCCGCGTTTTCGCAGAAACGTGGCTGGCCTGGTTC
ACCACGCGGGAAACGGTCTGATAAGAGACACCGGCATACTCTGCGACATCGTATAACGTTACTGGTTTCA
CATTCACCACCCTGAATTGACTCTCTTCCGGGCGCTATCATGCCATACCGCGAAAGGTTTTGCGCCATTC
GATGGTGTCCGGGATCTCGACGCTCTCCCTTATGCGACTCCTGCATTAGGAAGCAGCCCAGTAGTAGGTT
GAGGCCGTTGAGCACCGCCGCCGCAAGGAATGGTGCATGCAAGGAGATGGCGCCCAACAGTCCCCCGGCC
ACGGGGCCTGCCACCATACCCACGCCGAAACAAGCGCTCATGAGCCCGAAGTGGCGAGCCCGATCTTCCC
CA
